Addgene plasmid #52547: pBT314_pR26-U-attP-FRT5-pSV40-Neo-pA-pVasa-PhiC31o-pA-FRT5
Purpose: Targeting vector for homologous recombination in mouse ES cells; Rosa26 locus
Depositing lab: Liqun Luo. Depositing organization: Stanford University. Publication: Site-specific integrase-mediated transgenesis in mice via pronuclear injection. Tasic B, Hippenmeyer S, Wang C, Gamboa M, Zong H, Chen-Tsai Y, Luo L. Proc Natl Acad Sci U S A. 2011 May 10;108(19):7902-7. doi: 10.1073/pnas.1019507108. Epub 2011 Apr 4. PubMed 21464299.
Backbone
  Vector backbone: pRosa26
  Vector type: Mammalian Expression
  Selectable markers: Neomycin (select with G418)
Growth in bacteria
  Bacterial resistance: Ampicillin, 100 μg/mL
  Growth temperature: 30°C
  Growth strain: Stbl2
  Copy number: High Copy
Gene/Insert 1
  Gene/Insert name: PhiC31o attP (full length)
Gene/Insert 2
  Gene/Insert name: Neo
Gene/Insert 3
  Gene/Insert name: PhiC31o integrase
Resource information
  A portion of this plasmid was derived from a plasmid made by: Full length attP from Michele Calos; PhiC31o from Phil Soriano
Terms and licenses: Academic/Nonprofit Terms; Industry Terms: Not Available to Industry
How to cite: pBT314_pR26-U-attP-FRT5-pSV40-Neo-pA-pVasa-PhiC31o-pA-FRT5 was a gift from Liqun Luo (Addgene plasmid # 52547 ; http://n2t.net/addgene:52547 ; RRID:Addgene_52547)
