[The description below was written by a language model from this plasmid's Addgene catalogue record and pLannotate feature annotations shown in this document.]
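Description:
pBT314_pR26-U-attP-FRT5-pSV40-Neo-pA-pVasa-PhiC31o-pA-FRT5 is a roughly 19.6 kb gene-targeting vector built on the pRosa26 backbone for homologous recombination into the Rosa26 locus of mouse embryonic stem cells. It is propagated in E. coli through a high-copy ColE1/pUC-type origin with ampicillin resistance. The pBluescript-derived backbone also carries an f1 origin, T3 and T7 promoters, and lac/lacZα remnants. Left and right homology arms from intron 1 of Rosa26 flank the payload. Outside the right arm sits a PGK promoter-driven diphtheria toxin A cassette with a bGH polyadenylation signal, which provides negative selection against random, non-homologous integrants.

Between the arms, the payload begins with a full-length phage φC31 attP attachment site. It is followed by a cassette which, according to the construct name, is bracketed by FRT5 sites. This cassette contains an SV40 enhancer/early promoter driving NeoR with an HSV TK poly(A) signal, allowing G418 selection of targeted ES clones. Next comes a Vasa promoter driving the PhiC31o integrase, terminated by a bGH poly(A) signal. The automated feature table leaves the region between the Neo cassette and this bGH signal unannotated and does not mark the FRT5 sites, so the Vasa promoter, the integrase coding sequence and the FRT5 sites are known only from the name and catalogue fields.

The design places an attP docking site at Rosa26 together with a source of integrase, presumably germline-expressed given the Vasa promoter. This fits the associated work on integrase-mediated site-specific transgenesis by pronuclear injection of attB-bearing DNA. The FRT5 sites should allow Flp-mediated removal of the Neo and integrase cassettes, leaving attP behind.
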