Features (pLannotate 1.2.2; 28 found; start..end, strand, type, name):
      3..1087    +  misc_feature   Rosa26 left arm: left homology arm from intron 1 of the mouse Rosa26 gene (Soriano, 1999)
   1245..1344    +  protein_bind   phage φC31 attP: attachment site of phage φC31 phage φC31 integrase
   1514..1618    +  promoter       AmpR promoter: bla
   1620..1977    +  promoter       SV40 promoter: SV40 enhancer and early promoter
   2012..2806    +  CDS            NeoR/KanR: aminoglycoside phosphotransferase from Tn5; aph(3')-II (or nptII); confers resistance to neomycin, kanamycin, and G418 (Geneticin®)
   2827..2979    +  CDS            ble (fragment): BLE_KLEPN - Experimental evidence at protein level: Swiss-Prot protein existence level 1. Binding protein with a strong affinity to the bleomycin family of antibiotics. Binds to CL990; an antimitotic-antibiotic compound. From Klebsiella pneumoniae.
   3038..3085    +  polyA_signal   HSV TK poly(A) signal: herpes simplex virus thymidine kinase polyadenylation signal (Cole and Stacy, 1985)
  10553..10777   +  polyA_signal   bGH poly(A) signal: bovine growth hormone polyadenylation signal
  10863..15132   +  misc_feature   Rosa26 right arm: right homology arm from intron 1 of the mouse Rosa26 gene (Soriano, 1999)
  15144..15176   -  misc_feature   MCS (fragment): pBluescript multiple cloning site
  15181..15674   +  promoter       PGK promoter: mouse phosphoglycerate kinase 1 promoter
  15701..16270   +  CDS            DTA: diphteria toxin Fragment A; Corynebacterium diphtheriae tox
  16273..16345   +  CDS            small t antigen (fragment): SV40 (simian virus 40) small t antigen
  16347..16412   +  intron         small t intron: SV40 (simian virus 40) small t antigen intron
  16486..16710   +  polyA_signal   bGH poly(A) signal: bovine growth hormone polyadenylation signal
  16714..16735   +  promoter       SV40 promoter (fragment): SV40 enhancer and early promoter
  16740..16765   +  misc_feature   MCS (fragment): pBluescript multiple cloning site
  16778..16796   -  promoter       T3 promoter: promoter for bacteriophage T3 RNA polymerase
  16839..16861   -  protein_bind   lac operator (fragment): The lac repressor binds to the lac operator to inhibit transcription in E. coli. This inhibition can be relieved by adding lactose or isopropyl-β-D-thiogalactopyranoside (IPTG). lac repressor encoded by lacI
  16865..16895   -  promoter       lac promoter: promoter for the E. coli lac operon
  16910..16931   -  protein_bind   CAP binding site: CAP binding activates transcription in the presence of cAMP. E. coli catabolite activator protein
  16944..17036   -  CDS            lacI (fragment): lac repressor; lacI; The lac repressor binds to the lac operator to inhibit transcription in E. coli. This inhibition can be relieved by adding lactose or isopropyl-β-D-thiogalactopyranoside (IPTG).
  17219..17807   -  rep_origin     ori: high-copy-number ColE1/pMB1/pBR322/pUC origin of replication
  17978..18838   -  CDS            AmpR: β-lactamase; bla; confers resistance to ampicillin, carbenicillin, and related antibiotics
  18839..18943   -  promoter       AmpR promoter: bla
  18996..19424   -  rep_origin     f1 ori (sequence partly withheld): f1 bacteriophage origin of replication; arrow indicates direction of (+) strand synthesis
  19429..19584   -  CDS            lacZα (fragment): LacZα fragment of β-galactosidase; lacZ fragment
  19592..19610   +  promoter       T7 promoter: promoter for bacteriophage T7 RNA polymerase
>Addgene plasmid #52547 | pBT314_pR26-U-attP-FRT5-pSV40-Neo-pA-pVasa-PhiC31o-pA-FRT5 | depositor full sequence | sequence record 82379 | pBT314_pR26-U-attP-FRT5-pSV40-Neo-pA-pVasa-PhiC31o-pA-FRT5 sequence 19626 bps
CCGCGGCAGGCCCTCCGAGCGTGGTGGAGCCGTTCTGTGAGACAGCCGGGTACGAGTCGTGACGCTGGAA
GGGGCAAGCGGGTGGTGGGCAGGAATGCGGTCCGCCCTGCAGCAACCGGAGGGGGAGGGAGAAGGGAGCG
GAAAAGTCTCCACCGGACGCGGCCATGGCTCGGGGGGGGGGGGGCAGCGGAGGASCGCTTCCGGCCGACG
TCTCGTCGCTGATTGGCTTYTTTTCCTCCCGCCGTGTGTGAAAACACAAATGGCGTGTTTTGGTTGGCGT
AAGGCGCCTGTCAGTTAACGGCAGCCGGAGTGCGCAGCCGCCGGCAGCCTCGCTCTGCCCACTGGGTGGG
GCGGGAGGTAGGTGGGGTGAGGCGAGCTGNACGTGCGGGCGCGGTCGGCCTCTGGCGGGGCGGGGGAGGG
GAGGGAGGGTCAGCGAAAGTAGCTCGCGCGCGAGCGGCCGCCCACCCTCCCCTTCCTCTGGGGGAGTCGT
TTTACCCGCCGCCGGCCGGGCCTCGTCGTCTGATTGGCTCTCGGGGCCCAGAAAACTGGCCCTTGCCATT
GGCTCGTGTTCGTGCAAGTTGAGTCCATCCGCCGGCCAGCGGGGGCGGCGAGGAGGCGCTCCCAGGTTCC
GGCCCTCCCCTCGGCCCCGCGCCGCAGAGTCTGGCCGCGCGCCCCTGCGCAACGTGGCAGGAAGCGCGCG
CTGGGGGCGGGGACGGGCAGTAGGGCTGAGCGGCTGCGGGGCGGGTGCAAGCACGTTTCCGACTTGAGTT
GCCTCAAGAGGGGCGTGCTGAGCCAGACCTCCATCGCGCACTCCGGGGAGTGGAGGGAAGGAGCGAGGGC
TCAGTTGGGCTGTTTTGGAGGCAGGAAGCACTTGCTCTCCCAAAGTCGCTCTGAGTTGTTATCAGTAAGG
GAGCTGCAGTGGAGTAGGCGGGGAGAAGGCCGCACCCTTCTCCGGAGGGGGGAGGGGAGTGTTGCAATAC
CTTTCTGGGAGTTCTCTGCTGCCTCCTGGCTTCTGAGGACCGCCCTGGGCCTGGGAGAATCCCTTGCCCC
CTCTTCCCCTCGTGATCTGCAACTCCAGTCTTTCTAGCCTTAATTAATTTAAATAGGAGATCATGCATCC
AGATCTGGTGATAGGTGGCAAGTGGTATTCCGTAAGGATATCGGATCTTTTCTCGACTAGTACTGACGGA
CACACCGAAGCCCCGGCGGCAACCCTCAGCGGATGCCCCGGGGCTTCACGTTTTCCCAGGTCAGAAGCGG
TTTTCGGGAGTAGTGCCCCAACTGGGGTAACCTTTGAGTTCTCTCAGTTGGGGGCGTAGGGTCGCCGACA
TGACACAAGGGGTTGTGACCGGGGTGGACACGTACGCGGGTGCTTACGACCGTCAGTCGCGCGAGCGCGA
CTAGTCGAGAAGGATCCTTTGTCGACGAAGTTCCTATTCCGAAGTTCCTATTCTTCAAAAGGTATAGGAA
CTTCGCTAGCGATTATTCAGGTGGCACTTTTCGGGGAAATGTGCGCGGAACCCCTATTTGTTTATTTTTC
TAAATACATTCAAATATGTATCCGCTCATGAGACAATAACCCTGATAAATGCTTCAATAATATTGAAAAA
GGAAGAGTCCTGAGGCGGAAAGAACCAGCTGTGGAATGTGTGTCAGTTAGGGTGTGGAAAGTCCCCAGGC
TCCCCAGCAGGCAGAAGTATGCAAAGCATGCATCTCAATTAGTCAGCAACCAGGTGTGGAAAGTCCCCAG
GCTCCCCAGCAGGCAGAAGTATGCAAAGCATGCATCTCAATTAGTCAGCAACCATAGTCCCGCCCCTAAC
TCCGCCCATCCCGCCCCTAACTCCGCCCAGTTCCGCCCATTCTCCGCCCCATGGCTGACTAATTTTTTTT
ATTTATGCAGAGGCCGAGGCCGCCTCGGCCTCTGAGCTATTCCAGAAGTAGTGAGGAGGCTTTTTTGGAG
GCCTAGGCTTTTGCAAAGATCGATCAAGAGACAGGATGAGGATCGTTTCGCATGATTGAACAAGATGGAT
TGCACGCAGGTTCTCCGGCCGCTTGGGTGGAGAGGCTATTCGGCTATGACTGGGCACAACAGACAATCGG
CTGCTCTGATGCCGCCGTGTTCCGGCTGTCAGCGCAGGGGCGCCCGGTTCTTTTTGTCAAGACCGACCTG
TCCGGTGCCCTGAATGAACTGCAAGACGAGGCAGCGCGGCTATCGTGGCTGGCCACGACGGGCGTTCCTT
GCGCAGCTGTGCTCGACGTTGTCACTGAAGCGGGAAGGGACTGGCTGCTATTGGGCGAAGTGCCGGGGCA
GGATCTCCTGTCATCTCACCTTGCTCCTGCCGAGAAAGTATCCATCATGGCTGATGCAATGCGGCGGCTG
CATACGCTTGATCCGGCTACCTGCCCATTCGACCACCAAGCGAAACATCGCATCGAGCGAGCACGTACTC
GGATGGAAGCCGGTCTTGTCGATCAGGATGATCTGGACGAAGAGCATCAGGGGCTCGCGCCAGCCGAACT
GTTCGCCAGGCTCAAGGCGAGCATGCCCGACGGCGAGGATCTCGTCGTGACCCATGGCGATGCCTGCTTG
CCGAATATCATGGTGGAAAATGGCCGCTTTTCTGGATTCATCGACTGTGGCCGGCTGGGTGTGGCGGACC
GCTATCAGGACATAGCGTTGGCTACCCGTGATATTGCTGAAGAGCTTGGCGGCGAATGGGCTGACCGCTT
CCTCGTGCTTTACGGTATCGCCGCTCCCGATTCGCAGCGCATCGCCTTCTATCGCCTTCTTGACGAGTTC
TTCTGAGCGGGACTCTGGGGTTCGAAATGACCGACCAAGCGACGCCCAACCTGCCATCACGAGATTTCGA
TTCCACCGCCGCCTTCTATGAAAGGTTGGGCTTCGGAATCGTTTTCCGGGACGCCGGCTGGATGATCCTC
CAGCGCGGGGATCTCATGCTGGAGTTCTTCGCCCACCCTAGGGGGAGGCTAACTGAAACACGGAAGGAGA
CAATACCGGAAGGAACCCGCGCTATGACGGCAATAAAAAGACAGAATAAAACGCACGGTGTTGGGTCGTT
TGTTCATAAACGCGGGGTTCGGTCCCAGGGCTGGCACTCTGTCGATACCCCACCGAGACCCCATTGGGGC
CAATACGCCCGCGTTTCTTCCTTTTCCCCACCCCACCCCCCAAGTTCGGGTGAAGGCCCAGGGCTCGCAG
CCAACGTCGGGGCGGCAGGCCCTGCCATAGCCTCAGGTTACTCAGGATCATCTCTAGCCTGCAGGTGTGC
CACCATGCCTGGCCCAGTTTCTTGCTTTGTATTATAAACTTTATAGCTGGTAAGACTCTGGACCCACACG
TGTTTGATTTGTCTCTTCTCTCCTGAGACATTTTTTCCCAGTAACATTTCCTGAATTTTGTATTTTATTG
TCTCTGCATCTGTGCTGAGACATAACATCTTCTGTTTCTTCTATTTGCCATGAACTGGGAGTTAAGTCTA
AGAATTTGATTAAAGCTGAAGTTGAGTTTGAAATCAAACCTCTACATGTAGCGTTTTGTATTTCCCACTG
TGATACATCAACCAGCACATGGTTCTTGGAGGTCTTTGCTTTGTGGTATAAAGTTGGCCCAGTGTGTTTA
AATGTTGTCCTCTTTAAGGAGGTAGCTAGGTAAGATCACACGCCGGTTACCTACCTCCCTACTGATGCAC
TAACTGGTGTGTCTAGCCTAGCCTAAGGCCCTAGGGTACCATGCATCCCATAATAGATTATGTGAGGCCC
AACACATTTGTAGATAACAGCATCAGGTCATAGTGTCATAAGGTTGGACACCCCTGGCAGAGTTTCATGC
ACCACACTATCTTCAAAAGAGCTAAAGAAGTAAGGTGGAAAAAACAAACATCATAGTGTTCTGATTTTAC
TGTAACAGGAAAAGACTCACTGAAAAGATGCCAAGGCCCAGATTTCCCCTCCCACAATTCCAAGCTTCAT
GGAGAATGATACCTCCACTTTGGGGATGGAGAAGGGATTAAATCCTGACCACAGACTTGAAGCAGTAAGA
ACTTATCACCGTGATGTCAGTTCTGGGTGGAACCCTATGCATCCCGTGGCCCTGTACCTGCAGATGCTGC
TGCTGGACCTGTGATAGATGGCCAGTACTACAGTTAGGAATCTTTCCGACAACTGCAGCTTTTAGAATGG
AAAGCAAAACTCCACCTACTGGATGGCACAACATGAAAGCAAGGACTGTGCCTTGCAGCTCAGGGCCAGC
CTTAGTACTAGTCTCTGAGGGACCGTTGCTACCACCGGTTCCCAACCTGTAGCAGCACAACTATCCTGGA
CCAGGGTTCACGGATGGAGCTCAAGACCTTGACATCTGTCACAGTTATGCTCTGCACCATGAGGAAGTTG
TCTCAGTTTGCCTTACTGCCACAGCACCGGCTGTGGGCTCAGCATTGTGACACTCAGAGCCACAGTTCTG
GAGCAGGAACTAGGGCAGGTCCCTCTGGTGATTCTTTCTACAGTTCACGACCAGAGGCTGTTGGCTTTGG
AAGGCACCTGGAGGTCTGTGCAAGCCCCGGACAGAGGCTTGTGTAGATGAAGGACCCTTTATAAAAAGCT
CCCTAATTGAGTCTTGAAAAACTCACCCGCTGAGGATTTAGGAGAAACCTAAGCTTGGATCGCCTCCTAA
CACTGCCACAGGTAACCTGAATTTTGGTGCCATATAGTGTTAGAAACTATAGGCTGAGAGAGAGAAAAAA
AAAACATTCTTTTTTCAATTTCTGAAAACAAACAAAACCAAAACAAGCCATATTATGAAGACCGGAATAA
ATACCTAATCCTTTGTCCTCGAATGACATCACACATCAATAAGAACCAAGGATGTTTAAGGAACTATGAC
CTCATCTGACAGTATAAATATAAAATGCCAGAAACCGTCAAGATAGTAACCAGTGTGGGTGGATGCTCAT
ATGTGTACTGTATTAGTTACTTTTTCATTGTTGTGATAAAATACCACGACTAAAGCCTGACTTATAGGAG
AAGGAATTTGTCCTGTGTTTTCAGAGTGATAAGACTCCATCATGGCAGGGACGCATGGAAGCCAGCAACA
GGTATGATGCTGGGGCAGCAAGCTGAGAGCTCACATCCACCACTGAAGGCACAAAACAGCAAGTGTGAGC
TGGAAGTGGTGTGAGGCTATATACTAGCAAAGGCTGCCCTACTGATACGCTGTCTCCAGGAGGACTGCGT
TCCCCAAGCTTCTCTGATCATCACAACCAACTGAGGACTAAATGTTCAAATACCTGGGTCAGTGGGGATC
ATTTCTCATTCAAACTTCCACAGATAATTAAAAGCAAATAAATGAACCAGGTTTAAGGAAACTTACTGAA
TTCCAATAGAAAATATAGAAATAAATCAATACTTTAGTAGATATAATTGACTGAGACATGGGGGCAAATT
TTAAAAAGTTGAAATTCTTGATAATGAAGGTATACTAAACAAAATAAAATTGCATTAGGGAAGCATTGAT
GTTAGAGTAAATCAAGCAGAAGAGAGAATGAGTGAATTCCAAGATAGGCCATTTGAAAATGCACAGAAGA
GAAAAAGAATTAAGAGGAAGAAATGTACTCATGGTAACCTTGGAGCAACAGTGAAAGGGTAAGTAGGTTA
GTGGGGATATGGACGGGACTTGAGAACACCAAAGGAGTTAATCGATGCAACTACGTTATGATCAACCACA
GTCAGGTTCCAGGTTCTGCAGTAAACTGAATCTCCAGTTTTCACGCTATGTAGATCCATCTCCATGAATC
TGGCCTGGCCTTGTGACTTTCTGGTAACTGATTAGTTGAAAGTTGCAAATATAATTGTTTAACTTCTTAT
GCTAGAATTCAAGAAGCCTTGCAACTATTACCCTGGTCCTTTGGAGCGATGTCCCTGACAAGTGTGTCCA
GTTGAAATGCAGCATCCTTACAGAGTCTGACTGAGATTGTCCAACAACCTTCAGAGCCTAAGACAGCCTC
TTGGAAACTATTCAATTGTTCTGGCCATCCCAGCCCCTAGATGCCAGAGTAGAGAAGTCACCTTGGATGT
TAAACAAACTGGTATTGGAGGTTGGGGATAAACTCAGTAGTACAGAGCTTGCCTGGCACGCTCAAGTACC
TAGGTTCAAACTCTGGCAATGCCAAAAAAGAAAAAAGTTGATAGCAAACTCTCAGATGATTCAGGTTCTA
GTTAGCGTTTGAATGGAATTGTATGAGATGGTCTCCTGAGCCCTCTCAATCCCTGAGAGAGAATTTTTTT
GTAAGTCAATATATTATGCAATAATTTGTTATACAGTTGTACTGGCTAATTTGGGTCAAGCTGGAGTTAT
CACAGAGAAAGGAGCTTCAGTTGGGGAAATGCCTCCATGAGATCCAACTGTAAGGCATTTTCTCAATTAG
TGATCAAGGGGGAAAGGCCCCTTGTGGGTAGGACCATCTCTGGGCTGGTAGTCTTGGTTCTATAAGAGAG
CAGGCTGAGCAAGCCAGGTGAGGCAAGCCAGTAAGGAACATCCCTCCATGGCCTCTGTATCAGCTCCTGC
TCCTGACCTGCTTGAGTTCCAGTCCTGACTTCCTTTGGTGATGAACAGCAATGTGGAAAGTGTAAGCTGA
ATAAACCCTTTCCTCCCCAATTTGCTTAGTGGTCATGATGTTTTGTCCAGGAATAGAAACCCTGACTAAG
ACAATAGTAATAGGTAACAAGAAGAGAGCTGTGAACTCGTCATGTAGTTAAGATAAGTGTTTGCTAGATT
TCCTATTGCATAGTTCCTATTTTCTCTTTATATTTGGAAAAAAATTGTGGTAACATACCTTGGACACTTA
TTGTTGTTCTCCCCCCTGACCTGCACTCAATGCTGAATTCTCAGCCAAACTCTAGTGATGTCCTCCCCAT
TCAAAAGCTTCAACCTTCTAGTCTTTATTTAAAAAAATGTTATTATTACATTTATTTATTCTGTGGTGTG
TGTGTGTGAGAGAGAGGATGGGAGCAGGTGTGTGTGTGTGTGTGTCGGTGTGTTTGTTAAATCAGAACAT
GAGTGTGTGTGTAAGACAGAGACGGGGTGAGTGTGTGTGTGTGTGTATGGGAGCAGGTGTGTGTGTGTGT
GTGGGTCAGTGGATAAGTTGTGGAAGTCAGTTCTTTCCTTCCCTTACTCGGATCTCAGGGATCAAACGCA
AGTCCTCAGGTTGCCAGGTACATGTCACCTGTCTTTGCTTTATTATTATTTAGTTCTGGCTTTTGAGCCT
AAGTGTTATGTTACATAGGTTGACCTTGAATTAGCTATGCACTGAGCTCCTGATCCTCCTGCCTATATCT
TCCAAGTAATGGTTACAGGAATGGGCCACTGGACCTAGCAAGTGAACCTACCTGGTCACTCCAAAAATGC
ACAGCAAAGAATATACGTTTAAAAATAGGTTCATTTTAGGAAGTTTGTCCACATTTTAAATGACAGTTCT
GTTAAAGTATACTGTGTTTTGTCCTTTGTTAAATGTGACTTTTAAAAGCAATTCACCTTAATAGCCTGGG
CGACTACAGTGCTCACTGTATAAATGCTAGTGTGTTTTTGGTGCTGAAACAGAAAGGTGGCTCTAGAAAG
CTGGAGTTCCTCATCTTTAAGTTCCAGACTGAGATATCTAGAACTTCTTCAAAAATCCAGGGAAAGGAAA
GCGATGGAAGTGAAAATAAAAACAAGAACATGCTTTACATATATTTGATTGTGATCCCTTTGGCGGGTAC
TAGGAAAACCACGGATGGAATTTTCCTTCTAGAAAGAGGTGAGGAGCAGGCAGAATGTGAACATCTACTT
AATGAGCTGAACTGGCCGGTGCCCTCAGAATTGTAAACAGGTACACCACAAATCCAGGCCTTGGCAGACA
GACCAAGTCTTCCTCTCTTCGGTTTTCTTTTTACAGACTGGCTTTCTTGACAACTTCAAGATGGAGTCTC
ATCCTTGCCCTTTTTATGGAGAGGAGAAGCATTGCTTCTAGTTGGTTTTAGTAGAGGAGTGAAGTGCATT
TCTCAGATACAAAGAGAGCACTTGAGACGTTCGGACTCAGAATGGCCAAGCCTGGCACTTTGGGAGGTCA
AGAGGAGGCTGGAACGGCTGGGAGAGAAAGCAATTAGATGTTCCACCCCTTTGGTTTTTCTCCAGACAGG
GTTTCTCTGTGTAGCCCTGACTGTCCTGAAGTTTGCTCTGTAGACCAGGCTGGCCTCCACCCAGGGATTT
GCCTGCCTCTGCCTCCCCGAGCCCCAGATTTTTATTTTTATTTATATATATATTAACTTTTGAATGAACA
CAATGGAATTGATGAGCCCTTGGAGAGTGAAACGGGATGTCGTGCGTGGCAGCCCCGGGGATCAGCTCAC
TCCCACAGGCCTCACAGGCCATGGAGCCAAGAGGCCTCCCTGCCTCGGCCTCGGCCTCGGCCTCAACAAA
GGTGGAGAACGCGCAGGCCGTCCGTCCATGGGGCGGGAAGTCGCGCGCCGCGGCCGCTGATTGGCTGGCG
GGCCCGGTCGCCTGATGCTATTTGTTGTCCCCGCGCCAATGACGCAGTCGGCGTCCGGCGTCCACCCGCA
CGTGCAGCCGTTTAAGCCGCGTCGGCCGGCCGCGAGGAGCCCGGGGAGCCTGGAGCGGAGAGTTAACCGC
CACCATGGATACCTACGCCGGAGCCTACGACAGACAGAGCCGGGAGAGAGAGAACAGCAGCGCCGCCAGC
CCCGCCACCCAGAGAAGCGCCAACGAGGATAAGGCCGCCGATCTGCAGAGAGAGGTGGAGAGGGACGGCG
GCAGATTCAGATTTGTGGGCCACTTCAGCGAGGCCCCTGGCACCAGCGCCTTCGGCACCGCCGAGAGACC
CGAGTTCGAGAGAATCCTGAACGAGTGTAGGGCCGGCAGGCTGAACATGATCATCGTGTACGACGTGTCC
CGGTTCAGCAGGCTGAAGGTGATGGACGCCATCCCTATCGTGTCCGAGCTGCTGGCCCTGGGCGTGACCA
TCGTGTCCACCCAGGAAGGCGTCTTTAGACAGGGCAACGTGATGGACCTGATCCACCTGATCATGAGGCT
GGACGCCAGCCACAAGGAGAGCAGCCTGAAGAGCGCCAAGATCCTGGACACCAAGAACCTGCAGAGGGAG
CTGGGCGGCTATGTGGGCGGCAAGGCCCCCTACGGCTTCGAGCTGGTGTCCGAGACCAAGGAGATCACCC
GGAACGGCAGGATGGTGAACGTGGTGATCAACAAGCTGGCCCACAGCACCACCCCCCTGACCGGCCCCTT
CGAGTTTGAGCCCGACGTGATCAGGTGGTGGTGGCGGGAGATCAAGACCCACAAGCACCTGCCTTTCAAG
CCCGGCAGCCAGGCCGCCATCCACCCCGGCAGCATCACCGGCCTGTGTAAGAGAATGGACGCCGACGCCG
TGCCCACCAGAGGCGAGACCATCGGCAAGAAAACCGCCAGCAGCGCCTGGGACCCCGCCACCGTGATGAG
AATCCTGAGGGACCCTAGGATCGCCGGCTTCGCCGCCGAGGTGATCTACAAGAAGAAGCCCGACGGCACC
CCCACCACCAAGATCGAGGGCTACAGAATCCAGAGAGACCCCATCACCCTGAGACCTGTGGAGCTGGACT
GTGGCCCTATCATCGAGCCTGCCGAGTGGTACGAGCTGCAGGCCTGGCTGGACGGCAGAGGCAGAGGCAA
GGGCCTGAGCAGAGGCCAGGCCATCCTGAGCGCCATGGACAAGCTGTACTGTGAGTGTGGCGCCGTGATG
ACCAGCAAGAGAGGCGAGGAGAGCATCAAGGACAGCTACCGGTGCCGGAGAAGAAAGGTGGTGGACCCCA
GCGCCCCTGGCCAGCACGAGGGCACCTGTAATGTGAGCATGGCCGCCCTGGACAAGTTCGTGGCCGAGCG
GATCTTCAACAAGATCCGGCACGCCGAGGGCGACGAGGAGACCCTGGCCCTGCTGTGGGAGGCCGCCAGA
AGATTCGGCAAGCTGACCGAGGCCCCCGAGAAGAGCGGCGAGAGGGCCAACCTGGTGGCCGAGAGAGCCG
ACGCCCTGAACGCCCTGGAGGAGCTGTACGAGGACAGAGCCGCCGGAGCCTATGACGGCCCTGTGGGCAG
GAAGCACTTCAGAAAGCAGCAGGCCGCCCTGACCCTGAGACAGCAGGGCGCCGAGGAAAGACTGGCCGAG
CTGGAGGCCGCCGAGGCCCCTAAGCTGCCCCTGGATCAGTGGTTCCCCGAGGATGCCGACGCCGACCCCA
CCGGCCCCAAGTCCTGGTGGGGCAGAGCCAGCGTGGACGACAAGAGGGTGTTCGTGGGCCTGTTCGTGGA
TAAGATCGTGGTGACCAAGAGCACCACCGGCAGGGGCCAGGGCACCCCCATCGAGAAGAGAGCCAGCATC
ACCTGGGCCAAGCCTCCCACCGACGACGACGAGGATGACGCCCAGGACGGCACCGAGGACGTGGCCGCCC
CTAAGAAAAAGCGGAAAGTGTGATAGATCTAGAGCTCGCTGATCAGCCTCGACTGTGCCTTCTAGTTGCC
AGCCATCTGTTGTTTGCCCCTCCCCCGTGCCTTCCTTGACCCTGGAAGGTGCCACTCCCACTGTCCTTTC
CTAATAAAATGAGGAAATTGCATCGCATTGTCTGAGTAGGTGTCATTCTATTCTGGGGGGTGGGGTGGGG
CAGGACAGCAAGGGGGAGGATTGGGAAGACAATAGCAGGCATGCTGGGGATGCGGTGGGCTCTATGGACG
TCCTAGAGAAGTTCCTATTCCGAAGTTCCTATTCTTCAAAAGGTATAGGAACTTCGCGGCCGCCTAGTAA
GGGGCGCGCCGGCTAGAAGATGGGCGGGAGTCTTCTGGGCAGGCTTAAAGGCTAACCTGGTGTGTGGGCG
TTGTCCTGCAGGGGAATTGAACAGGTGTAAAATTGGAGGGACAAGACTTCCCACAGATTTTCGGTTTTGT
CGGGAAGTTTTTTAATAGGGGCAAATAGGAAAATGGAGGATAGGAGTCATCTGGGGTTTATGCAGCAAAA
CTACAGGTATATTGCTTGTATCCGCCTCGGAGATTTCCATGAGGAGATAAAGACATGTCACCCGAGTTTA
TACTCTCCTGCTTAGATCCTACTACAGTATGAAATACAGTGTYGCGAGGTAGACTATGTAAGCAGATTTA
ATCATTTTAAAGAGCCCAGTACTTCATATCCATTTCTCCCGCTCCTTCTGCAGCCTTATCAAAAGGTATT
TAGAACACTCATTTTAGCCCCATTTTCATTTATTATACTGGCTTATCCAACCCCTAGACAGAGCATTGGC
ATTTTCCCTTTCCTGATCTTAGAAGTCTGATGACTCATGAAACCAGACAGATTAGTTACATACACCACAA
ATCGAGGCTGTAGCTGGGGCCTCAACACTGCAGTTCTTTTATAACTCCTTAGTACACTTTTTGTTGATCC
TTTGCCTTGATCCTTAATTTTCAGTGTCTATCACCTCTCCCGTCAGGTGGTGTTCCACATTTGGGCCTAT
TCTCAGTCCAGGGAGTTTTACAACAATAGATGTATTGAGAATCCAACCTAAAGCTTAACTTTCCACTCCC
ATGAATGCCTCTCTCCTTTTTCTCCATTATAACTGAGCTATWACCATTAATGGTTTCAGGTGGATGTCTC
CTCCCCCAATATACCTGATGTATCTACATATTGCCAGGCTGATATTTTAAGACATWAAAGGTATATTTCA
TTATTGAGCCACATGGTATTGATTACTGCTACTAAAATTTTGTCATTGTACACATCTGTAAAAGGTGGTT
CCTTTTGGAATGCAAAGTTCAGGTGTTTGTTGTCTTTCCTGACCTAAGGTCTTGTGAGCTTGTATTTTTT
CTATTTAAGCAGTGCTTTCTCTTGGACTGGCTTGACTCATGGCATTCTACACGTTATTGCTGGTCTAAAT
GTGATTTTGCCAAGCTTCTTCAGGACCTATAATTTTGCTTGACTTGTAGCCAAACACAAGTAAAATGATT
AAGCAACAAATGTATTTGTGAAGCTTGGTTTTTAGGTTGTTGTGTTGTGTGTGCTTGTGCTCTATAATAA
TACTATCCAGGGGCTGGAGAGGTGGCTCGGAGTTCAAGAGCACAGACTGCTCTTCCAGAAGTCCTGAGTT
CAATTCCCAGCAACCACATGGTGGCTCACAACCATCTGTAATGGGATCTGATGCCCTCTTCTGGTGTGTC
TGAAGACCACAAGTGTATTCACATTAAATAAATAATCCTCCTTCTTCTTCTTTTTTTTTTTTTAAAGAGA
ATWCTGTCTCCAGTAGAATTACTGAAGTAATGAAATACTTTGTGTTTGTTCCAATATGGWAGCCAATAAT
CAAATACTCTTWAGCACTGGAAATGTACCAAGGAACTATTTTATTTAAGTGWACTGTGGACAGAGGAGCC
ATAACTGCAGACTTGTGGGATACAGAAGACCAATGCAGACTTAATGTCTTTTCTCTTACACTAAGCAATA
AAGAAATAAAAATTGAACTTCTAGTATCCTATTTGTTAAACTGCTAGCTTTACTAACTTTTGTGCTTCAT
CTATACAAAGCTGAAAGCTAAGTCTGCAGCCATTACTAAACATGAAAGCAAGTAATGATAATTTTGGATT
TCAAAAATGTAGGGCCAGAGTTTAGCCAGCCAGTGGTGGTGCTTGCCTTTATGCCTTAATCCCAGCACTC
TGGAGGCAGAGACAGGCAGATCTCTGAGTTTGAGCCCAGCCTGGTCTACACATCAAGTTCTATCTAGGAT
AGCCAGGAATACACACAGAAACCCTGTTGGGGAGGGGGGCTCTGAGATTTCATAAAATTATAATTGAAGC
ATTCCCTAATGAGCCACTATGGATGTGGCTAAATCCGTCTACCTTTCTGATGAGATTTGGGTATTATTTT
TTCTGTCTCTGCTGTTGGTTGGGTCTTTTGACACTGTGGGCTTTCTTAAAGCCTCCTTCCCTGCCATGTG
GTCTCTTGTTTGCTACTAACTTCCCATGGCTTAAATGGCATGGCTTTTTGCCTTCTAAGGGCAGCTGCTG
AGWTTTGCAGCCTGATTTCCAGGGTGGGGTTGGGAAATCTTTCAAACACTAAAATTGTCCTTTAATTTTT
TTTTAAAAAATGGGTTATATAATAAACCTCATAAAATAGTTATGAGGAGTGAGGTGGACTAATATTAATG
AGTCCCTCCCCTATAAAAGAGCTATTAAGGCTTTTTGTCTTATACTAACTTTTTTTTTAAATGTGGTATC
TTTAGAACCAAGGGTCTTAGAGTTTTAGTATACAGAAACTGTTGCATCGCTTAATCAGATTTTCTAGTTT
CAAATCCAGAGAATCCAAATTCTTCACAGCCAAAGTCAAATTAAGAATTTCTGACTTTAATGTTATTTGC
TACTGTGAATATAAAATGATAGCTTTTCCTGAGGCAGGGTCTCACTATGTATCTCTGCCTGATCTGCAAC
AAGATATGTAGACTAAAGTTCTGCCTGCTTTTGTCTCCTGAATACTAAGGTTAAAATGTAGTAATACTTT
TGGAACTTGCAGGTCAGATTCTTTTATAGGGGACACACTAAGGGAGCTTGGGTGATAGTTGGTAAATGTG
TTTAAGTGATGAAAACTTGAATTATTATCACCGCAACCTACTTTTTAAAAAAAAAAGCCAGGCCTGTTAG
AGCATGCTAAGGGATCCCTAGGACTTGCTGAGCACACAAGAGTAGTACTTGGCAGGCTCCTGGTGAGAGC
ATATTTCAAAAAACAAGGCAGACAACCAAGAAACTACAGTAAGGTTACCTGTCTTTAACCATCTGCATAT
ACACAGGGATATTAAAATATTCCAAATAATATTTCATTCAAGTTTTCCCCCATCAAATTGGGACATGGAT
TTCTCCGGTGAATAGGCAGAGTTGGAAACTAAACAAATGTTGGTTTTGTGATTTGTGAAATTGTTTTCAA
GTGATAGTTAAAGCCCATGAGATACAGAACAAAGCTGCTATTTCGAGGTCTCTTGGTTATACTCAGAAGC
ACTTCTTTGGGTTTCCCTGCACTATCCTGATCATGTGCTAGGCCTWCCTTAGGCTGATTGTTGTTCAAAT
AACTTAAGTTTCCTGTCAGGTGATGTCATATGATTTCATATATCAAGGCAAAACATGTTATATATGTTAA
ACATTTGKACTTAATGTGAAAGTTAGGTCTTTGTGGGTTTTGATTTTAATTTCAAAACCTGAGCTAAATA
AGTCATTTTACATGTCTTACATTTGGTGAATTGTATATTGTGGTTTGCAGGCAAGACTCTCTGACCTAGT
AACCCTCCTATAGAGCACTTTGCTGGGTCACAAGTCTAGGAGTCAAGCATTTCACCTTGAAGTTGAGACG
TTTTGTTAGTGTATACTAGTTATATGTTGGAGGACATGTTTATCCAGAAGATATTCAGGACTATTTTTGA
CTGGGCTAAGGAATTGATTCTGATTAGCACTGTTAGTGAGCATTGAGTGGCCTTTAGGCTTGAATTGGAG
TCACTTGTATATCTCAAATAATGCTGGCCTTTTTTWAAAAGCCCTTGTTCTTTATCACCCTGTTTTCTAC
ATAATTTTTGTTCAAAGAAATACTTGTTTGGATCTCCTTTTGACAACAATAGCATGTTTTCAAGCCATAT
TTTTTTTCCTTTTTTTTTTTTTTTTTGGTTTTTCGAGACAGGGTTTCTCTGTATAGCCCTGGCTGTCCTG
GAACTCACTTTGTAGACCAGGCTGGCCTCGAACTCAGAAATCCGCCTGCCTCTGCCTCCTGAGTGCCGGG
ATTAAAGGCGTGCACCACCACGCCTGGCTAAGTTGGATATTTTGTATATAACTATAACCAATACTAACTC
CACTGGGTGGATTTTTAATTCAGTCAGTAGTCTTAAGTGGTCTTTATTGGCCCTTATTAAAATCTACTGT
TCACTCTAACAGAGGCTGTTGGACTAGTGGSACTAAGCAACTTCCTACGGATATACTAGCAGATAAGGGT
CAGGGATAGAAACTAGTCTAGCGTTTTGTATACCTACCAGCTTATACTACCTTGTTCTGATAGAAATATT
TAGGACATCTAGCTTATCGATCCGTCGACGGTATCGATAAGCTTGATATCGAATTCTACCGGGTAGGGGA
GGCGCTTTTCCAAGGCAGTCTGAGCATGCGCTTAGCAGCCCCGCTGGCACTTGGCGCTACACAAGTGGCC
TYTGGCCTCGCACACATTCCACATCCACCGGTAGGCGCCAACCGGCTCCGTTCTTTGGTGGCCCCTTCGC
GCCACCTTCTWCTCCTCCCCTAGTCAGGAAGTTCCCCCCCGCCCCGCAGCTCGCGTCGTSAGGACGTGAC
AAATGGAAGTAGCACGTCTCACTAGTCTCGTCAGATGGACAGCACCGCTGAGCAATGGAAGCGGGTAGGC
CTTTGGGGCAGCGGCCAATAGCAGCTTTGCTCCTTCGCTTTCTGGGCTCAGAGGCTGGGAAGGGGTGGGT
CCGGGGGCGGGCTCAGGGGCGGGCTCAGGGGCGGGGCGGGCGCCCGAAGGTCCTCCGGAGGCCCGGCATT
CTGCACGCTTCAAAAGCGCACGTCTGCCGCGCTGTTCTCCTCTTCCTCATCTCCGGGCCTTTCGACCTGC
AGGTCCTCGCCATGGATCCTGATGATGTTGTTATTCTTCTAATCTTTTGTATGGAAAACTTTTCTTCGTA
CCACGGGACTAAACCTGGTTATGTAGATTCCATTCAAAAAGGTATACAAAAGCCAAAATCTGGTACACAA
GGAAATTATGACGATGATTGGAAAGGGTTTTATAGTACCGACAATAAATACGACGCTGCGGGATACTCTG
TAGATAATGAAAACCCGCTCTCTGGAAAAGCTGGAGGCGTGGTCAAAGTGACGTATCCAGGACTGACGAA
GGTTCTCGCACTAAAAGTGGATAATGCCGAAACTATTAAGAAAGAGTTAGGTTTAAGTCTCACTGAACCG
TTGATGGAGCAAGTCGGAACGGAAGAGTTTATCAAAAGGTTCGGTGATGGTGCTTCGCGTGTAGTGCTCA
GCCTTCCCTTCGCTGAGGGGAGTTCTAGCGTTGAATATATTAATAACTGGGAACAGGCGAAAGCGTTAAG
CGTAGAACTTGAGATTAATTTTGAAACCCGTGGAAAACGTGGCCAAGATGCGATGTATGAGTATATGGCT
CAAGCCTGTGCAGGAAATCGTGTCAGGCGATCTCTTTGTGAAGGAACCTTACTTCTGTGGTGTGACATAA
TTGGACAAACTACCTACAGAGATTTAAAGCTCTAAGGTAAATATAAAATTTTTAAGTGTATAATGTGTTA
AACTACTGATTCTAATTGTTTGTGTATTTTAGATTCCAACCTATGGAACTGATGAATGGGAGCAGTGGTG
GAATGCAGATCCTAGAGCTCGCTGATCAGCCTCGACTGTGCCTTCTAGTTGCCAGCCATCTGTTGTTTGC
CCCTCCCCCGTGCCTTCCTTGACCCTGGAAGGTGCCACTCCCACTGTCCTTTCCTAATAAAATGAGGAAA
TTGCATCGCATTGTCTGAGTAGGTGTCATTCTATTCTGGGGGGTGGGGTGGGGCAGGACAGCAAGGGGGA
GGATTGGGAAGACAATAGCAGGCATGCTGGGGATGCGGTGGGCTCTATGGCTTCTGAGGCGGAAAGAACC
AGCTGGGGCTCGACCTCGAGGGGGGGCCCGGTACCCAGCTTTTGTTCCCTTTAGTGAGGGTTAATTGCGC
GCTTGGCGTAATCATGGTCATAGCTGTTTCCTGTGTGAAATTGTTATCCGCTCACAATTCCACACAACAT
ACGAGCCGGAAGCATAAAGTGTAAAGCCTGGGGTGCCTAATGAGTGAGCTAACTCACATTAATTGCGTTG
CGCTCACTGCCCGCTTTCCAGTCGGGAAACCTGTCGTGCCAGCTGCATTAATGAATCGGCCAACGCGCGG
GGAGAGGCGGTTTGCGTATTGGGCGCTCTTCCGCTTCCTCGCTCACTGACTCGCTGCGCTCGGTCGTTCG
GCTGCGGCGAGCGGTATCAGCTCACTCAAAGGCGGTAATACGGTTATCCACAGAATCAGGGGATAACGCA
GGAAAGAACATGTGAGCAAAAGGCCAGCAAAAGGCCAGGAACCGTAAAAAGGCCGCGTTGCTGGCGTTTT
TCCATAGGCTCCGCCCCCCTGACGAGCATCACAAAAATCGACGCTCAAGTCAGAGGTGGCGAAACCCGAC
AGGACTATAAAGATACCAGGCGTTTCCCCCTGGAAGCTCCCTCGTGCGCTCTCCTGTTCCGACCCTGCCG
CTTACCGGATACCTGTCCGCCTTTCTCCCTTCGGGAAGCGTGGCGCTTTCTCATAGCTCACGCTGTAGGT
ATCTCAGTTCGGTGTAGGTCGTTCGCTCCAAGCTGGGCTGTGTGCACGAACCCCCCGTTCAGCCCGACCG
CTGCGCCTTATCCGGTAACTATCGTCTTGAGTCCAACCCGGTAAGACACGACTTATCGCCACTGGCAGCA
GCCACTGGTAACAGGATTAGCAGAGCGAGGTATGTAGGCGGTGCTACAGAGTTCTTGAAGTGGTGGCCTA
ACTACGGCTACACTAGAAGGACAGTATTTGGTATCTGCGCTCTGCTGAAGCCAGTTACCTTCGGAAAAAG
AGTTGGTAGCTCTTGATCCGGCAAACAAACCACCGCTGGTAGCGGTGGTTTTTTTGTTTGCAAGCAGCAG
ATTACGCGCAGAAAAAAAGGATCTCAAGAAGATCCTTTGATCTTTTCTACGGGGTCTGACGCTCAGTGGA
ACGAAAACTCACGTTAAGGGATTTTGGTCATGAGATTATCAAAAAGGATCTTCACCTAGATCCTTTTAAA
TTAAAAATGAAGTTTTAAATCAATCTAAAGTATATATGAGTAAACTTGGTCTGACAGTTACCAATGCTTA
ATCAGTGAGGCACCTATCTCAGCGATCTGTCTATTTCGTTCATCCATAGTTGCCTGACTCCCCGTCGTGT
AGATAACTACGATACGGGAGGGCTTACCATCTGGCCCCAGTGCTGCAATGATACCGCGAGACCCACGCTC
ACCGGCTCCAGATTTATCAGCAATAAACCAGCCAGCCGGAAGGGCCGAGCGCAGAAGTGGTCCTGCAACT
TTATCCGCCTCCATCCAGTCTATTAATTGTTGCCGGGAAGCTAGAGTAAGTAGTTCGCCAGTTAATAGTT
TGCGCAACGTTGTTGCCATTGCTACAGGCATCGTGGTGTCACGCTCGTCGTTTGGTATGGCTTCATTCAG
CTCCGGTTCCCAACGATCAAGGCGAGTTACATGATCCCCCATGTTGTGCAAAAAAGCGGTTAGCTCCTTC
GGTCCTCCGATCGTTGTCAGAAGTAAGTTGGCCGCAGTGTTATCACTCATGGTTATGGCAGCACTGCATA
ATTCTCTTACTGTCATGCCATCCGTAAGATGCTTTTCTGTGACTGGTGAGTACTCAACCAAGTCATTCTG
AGAATAGTGTATGCGGCGACCGAGTTGCTCTTGCCCGGCGTCAATACGGGATAATACCGCGCCACATAGC
AGAACTTTAAAAGTGCTCATCATTGGAAAACGTTCTTCGGGGCGAAAACTCTCAAGGATCTTACCGCTGT
TGAGATCCAGTTCGATGTAACCCACTCGTGCACCCAACTGATCTTCAGCATCTTTTACTTTCACCAGCGT
TTCTGGGTGAGCAAAAACAGGAAGGCAAAATGCCGCAAAAAAGGGAATAAGGGCGACACGGAAATGTTGA
ATACTCATACTCTTCCTTTTTCAATATTATTGAAGCATTTATCAGGGTTATTGTCTCATGAGCGGATACA
TATTTGAATGTATTTAGAAAAATAAACAAATAGGGGTTCCGCGCACATTTCCCCGAAAAGTGCCACCTAA
ATTGTAAGCGTTAATATTTTGTTAAAATTCGCGTTAAATTTTTGTTAAATCAGCTCATTTTTTAACCAAT
AGGCCGAAATCGGCAAAATCCCTTATAAATCAAAAGAATAGACCGAGATAGGGT
[37 nt withheld, positions 19095-19131]
AAAGAACGTGGACTCCAACGTCAAAGG
[49 nt withheld, positions 19159-19207]
T
[91 nt withheld, positions 19209-19299]
G
[124 nt withheld, positions 19301-19424]
CCCATTCGCCATTCAGGCTGCGCAACTGTTGGGAAGGGCGATCGGTGCGGGCCTCTTCGCTATTACGCCA
GCTGGCGAAAGGGGGATGTGCTGCAAGGCGATTAAGTTGGGTAACGCCAGGGTTTTCCCAGTCACGACGT
TGTAAAACGACGGCCAGTGAGCGCGCGTAATACGACTCACTATAGGGCGAATTGGAGCTCCA
