>Addgene plasmid #52547 | pBT314_pR26-U-attP-FRT5-pSV40-Neo-pA-pVasa-PhiC31o-pA-FRT5 | addgene partial sequence | sequence record 94464 | R26-F1 5'-GCACTTGCTCTCCCAAAGTC-3'
GGAGAAGGCCGCACCCTTCTCCGGAGGGGGGAGGGGAGTGTTGCAATACCTTTCTGGGAGTTCTCTGCTG
CCTCCTGGCTTCTGAGGACCGCCCTGGGCCTGGGAGAATCCCTTCCCCCTCTTCCCTCGTGATCTGCAAC
TCCAGTCTTTCTAGCCTTAATTAATTTAAATAGGAGATCATGCATCCAGATCTGGTGATAGGTGGCAAGT
GGTATTCCGTAAGGATATCGGATCTTTTCTCGACTAGTACTGACGGACACACCGAAGCCCCGGCGGCAAC
CCTCAGCGGATGCCCCGGGGCTTCACGTTTTCCCAGGTCAGAAGCGGTTTTCGGGAGTAGTGCCCCAACT
GGGGTAACCTTTGAGTTCTCTCAGTTGGGGGCGTAGGGTCGCCGACATGACACAAGGGGTTGTGACCGGG
GTGGACACGTACGCGGGTGCTTACGACCGTCAGTCGCGCGAGCGCGACTAGTCGAGAAGGATCCTTTGTC
GACGAAGTTCCTATTCCGAAGTTCCTATTCTTCAAAAGGTATAGGAACTTCGCTAGCGATTATTCAGGTG
GCACTTTTCGGGGAAATGTGCGCGGAACCCCTATTTGTTTATTTTTCTAAATACATTCNAATATGTATCC
GCTCATGAGACAATAACCCTGATAAATGCTT
