>Addgene plasmid #52547 | pBT314_pR26-U-attP-FRT5-pSV40-Neo-pA-pVasa-PhiC31o-pA-FRT5 | addgene partial sequence | sequence record 97355 | PhiC31o-R 5'-GTTCTCTCTCTCCCGGCTCTG-3'
TGGCGGTTAACTCTCCGCTCCAGGCTCCCCGGGCTCCTCGCGGCCGGCCGACGCGGCTTAAACGGCTGCA
CGTGCGGGTGGACGCCGGACGCCGACTGCGTCATTGGCGCGGGGACAACAAATAGCATCAGGCGACCGGG
CCCGCCAGCCAATCAGCGGCCGCGGCGCGCGACTTCCCGCCCCATGGACGGACGGCCTGCGCGTTCTCCA
CCTTTGTTGAGGCCGAGGCCGAGGCCGAGGCAGGGAGGCCTCTTGGCTCCATGGCCTGTGAGGCCTGTGG
GAGTGAGCTGATCCCCGGGGCTGCCACGCACGACATCCCGTTTCACTCTCCAAGGGCTCATCAATTCCAT
TGTGTTCATTCAAAAGTTAATATATATATAAATAAAAATAAAAATCTGGGGCTCGGGGAGGCAGAGGCAG
GCAAATCCCTGGGTGGAGGCCAGCCTGGTCTACAGAGCAAACTTCAGGACAGTCAGGGCTACACAGAGAA
ACCCTGTCTGGAGAAAAACCAAAGGGGTGGAACATCTAATTGCTTTCTCTCCCAGCCGTTCCAGCCTCCT
CTTGACCTCCCAAAGTGCCAGGCTTGGCCATTCTGAGTCCGAACGTCTCAAGTGCTCTCTTTGTATCTGA
GAAATGCACTTCACTCCTCTACTAAAACCAACTAGAAGCAATGCTTCTCCTCTCCATAAA
