>Addgene plasmid #52547 | pBT314_pR26-U-attP-FRT5-pSV40-Neo-pA-pVasa-PhiC31o-pA-FRT5 | addgene partial sequence | sequence record 97358 | R26-F2 5'-ACGCCTGGCTAAGTTGGATA-3'
TTTAATTCAGTCAGTAGTCTTAAGTGGTCTTTATTGGCCCTTCATTAAAATCTACTGTTCACTCTAACAG
AGGCTGTTGGTACTAGTGGCACTTAAGCAACTTCCTACGGATATACTAGCAGATTAAGGGTCAGGGATAG
AAACTAGTCTAGCGTTTTGTATACCTACCAGCTTTATACTACCTTGTTCTGATAGAAATATTTCAGGACA
TCTAGCTTATCGATACCGTCGACGGTATCGATAAGCTTGATATCGAATTCTACCGGGTAGGGGAGGCGCT
TTTCCCAAGGCAGTCTGGAGCATGCGCTTTAGCAGCCCCGCTGGGCACTTGGCGCTACACAAGTGGCCTC
TGGCCTCGCACACATTCCACATCCACCGGTAGGCGCCAACCGGCTCCGTTCTTTGGTGGCCCCTTCGCGC
CACCTTCTACTCCTCCCCTAGTCAGGAAGTTCCCCCCCGCCCCGCAGCTCGCGTCGTGCAGGACGTGACA
AATGGAAGTAGCACGTCTCACTAGTCTCGTGCAGATGGACAGCACCGCTGAGCAATGGAAGCGGGTAGGC
CTTTGGGGCAGCGGCCAATAGCAGCTTTGCTCCTTCGCTTTCTGGGCTCAGAGGCTGGGAAGGGGTGGGT
CCGGGGGCGGGCTCAGGGGCGGGCTCAGGGGCGGGGCGGGCGCCCGAAGGTCCTCCGGAGGCCCGGCATT
CTGCACGCTTCAAAAGCGCACGTCTGCCGCGCTGTTCTCCTCTTCCTCATCTCCGGGCCTTTCGACCTGC
A
